Addgene plasmid #69966: 5C7M (ITCH)
Purpose: Bacterial expression for structure determination; may not be full ORF
Depositing lab: Cheryl Arrowsmith. Depositing organization: University of Toronto.
Backbone
  Vector backbone: pET28-MHL
  Backbone manufacturer: SGC (Addgene plasmid #26096)
  Vector type: Bacterial Expression
Growth in bacteria
  Bacterial resistance: Kanamycin, 50 μg/mL
  Growth temperature: 37°C
  Growth strain: DH5alpha
  Copy number: High Copy
Gene/Insert
  Gene/Insert name: ITCH:SDC094-D06:C29524 (alt names: itch.483.862; gi|27477108)
  Species: H. sapiens (human)
  Entrez Gene: ITCH (a.k.a. ADMFD, AIF4, AIP4, NAPP1)
  Promoter: T7-lacO
  Tag / fusion protein: His (N terminal on backbone); TEV cleavage site (N terminal on backbone)
  Cloning method: Unknown
  Sequencing primers: 5′ T7; 3′ T7-term
Terms and licenses: Academic/Nonprofit Terms; Industry Terms: Not Available to Industry
Depositor comments: http://www.thesgc.org/structures/5C7M (complex) for more information Note the 3D structure associated with PDB ID: 5C7M was a complex generated using 5C7M (ITCH): plasmid# 69966 and 5C7M (UBC): plasmid# 69967.
How to cite: 5C7M (ITCH) was a gift from Cheryl Arrowsmith (Addgene plasmid # 69966 ; http://n2t.net/addgene:69966 ; RRID:Addgene_69966)
