[The description below was written by a language model from this plasmid's Addgene catalogue record.]
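Description:
5C7M (ITCH) is a bacterial expression plasmid built on the pET28-MHL backbone, a pET-type vector from a structural genomics programme, designed to produce recombinant protein in E. coli for structure determination. It carries kanamycin resistance for selection and is recorded as high copy. The record gives no feature table, so the origin of replication and other backbone elements are not explicitly listed.

The insert is a fragment of human ITCH (also known as AIP4), an E3 ubiquitin ligase. The record warns that the insert may not be the full open reading frame, and the alternative insert name suggests a construct spanning roughly residues 483 to 862, although the boundaries are not otherwise stated. Expression is driven by a T7 promoter coupled to a lac operator, so transcription depends on T7 RNA polymerase supplied by a suitable expression host and stays repressed by LacI until induction. The backbone contributes an N-terminal His tag followed by a TEV protease cleavage site, allowing immobilised metal affinity purification and later removal of the tag to yield near-native protein. The cloning method is not recorded.

According to the depositor comments, the protein made from this plasmid was used together with a companion construct, 5C7M (UBC), encoding the ubiquitin partner, to generate the complex whose three-dimensional structure was deposited under the identifier that gives the plasmid its name. The construct is therefore suited to producing purified ITCH fragment for crystallography and related biochemical or biophysical studies.
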