>Addgene plasmid #69966 | 5C7M (ITCH) | depositor partial sequence | sequence record 124290 | Insert
TATGTTCGGGACTTCAAAGCAAAGGTTCAGTATTTCCGGTTCTGGTGTCAGCAACTGGCCATGCCACAGC
ACATAAAGATTACAGTGACAAGAAAAACATTGTTTGAGGATTCCTTTCAACAGATAATGAGCTTCAGTCC
CCAAGATCTGCGAAGACGTTTGTGGGTGATTTTTCCAGGAGAAGAAGGTTTAGATTATGGAGGTGTAGCA
AGAGAATGGTTCTTTCTTTTGTCACATGAAGTGTCGAACCCAATGTATTGCCTGTTTGAATATGCAGGGA
AGGATAACTACTGCTTGCAGATAAACCCCGCTTCTTACATCAATCCAGATCACCTGAAATATTTTCGTTT
TATTGGCAGATTTATTGCCATGGCTCTGTTCCATGGGAAATTCATAGACACGGGTTTTTCTTTACCATTC
TATAAGCGTATCTTGAACAAACCAGTTGGACTCAAGGATTTAGAATCTATTGATCCAGAATTTTACAATT
CTCTCATCTGGGTTAAGGAAAACAATATTGAGGAATGTGATTTGGAAATGTACTTCTCCGTTGACAAAGA
AATTCTAGGTGAAATTAAGAGTCATGATCTGAAACCTAATGGTGGCAATATTCTTGTAACAGAAGAAAAT
AAAGAGGAATACATCAGAATGGTAGCTGAGTGGAGGTTGTCTCGAGGTGTTGAAGAACAGACACAAGCTT
TCTTTGAAGGCTTTAATGAAATTCTTCCCCAGCAATATTTGCAATACTTTGATGCAAAGGAATTAGAGGT
CCTTTTATGTGGAATGCAAGAGATTGATTTGAATGACTGGCAAAGACATGCCATCTACCGTCGTTATGCA
AGGACCAGCAAACAAATCATGTGGTTTTGGCAGTTTGTTAAAGAAATTGATAATGAGAAGAGAATGAGAC
TTCTGCAGTTTGTTACTGGAACCTGCCGATTGCCAGTAGGAGGATTTGCTGATCTCATGGGGAGCAATGG
ACCACAGAAATTCTGCATTGAAAAAGTTGGGAAAGAAAATTGGCTACCCAGAAGTCATACCTGTTTTAAT
CGCCTGGACCTGCCACCATACAAGAGCTATGAGCAACTGAAGGAAAAGCTGTTGTTTGCCATAGAAGAAA
CAGAAGGATTTGGACAAGAG
