>Addgene plasmid #69966 | 5C7M (ITCH) | addgene partial sequence | sequence record 126305 | T7 5'-TAATACGACTCACTATAGGG-3'
TTCCCCTCTAGAAATAATTTTGTTTAACTTTAAGAAGGAGATATACCATGCATCATCATCATCATCACAG
CAGCGGCAGAGAAAACTTGTATTTCCAGGGCTATGTTCGGGACTTCAAAGCAAAGGTTCAGTATTTCCGG
TTCTGGTGTCAGCAACTGGCCATGCCACAGCACATAAAGATTACAGTGACAAGAAAAACATTGTTTGAGG
ATTCCTTTCAACAGATAATGAGCTTCAGTCCCCAAGATCTGCGAAGACGTTTGTGGGTGATTTTTCCAGG
AGAAGAAGGTTTAGATTATGGAGGTGTAGCAAGAGAATGGTTCTTTCTTTTGTCACATGAAGTGTCGAAC
CCAATGTATTGCCTGTTTGAATATGCAGGGAAGGATAACTACTGCTTGCAGATAAACCCCGCTTCTTACA
TCAATCCAGATCACCTGAAATATTTTCGTTTTATTGGCAGATTTATTGCCATGGCTCTGTTCCATGGGAA
ATTCATAGACACGGGTTTTTCTTTACCATTCTATAAGCGTATCTTGAACAAACCAGTTGGACTCAAGGAT
TTAGAATCTATTGATCCAGAATTTTACAATTCTCTCATCTGGGTTAAGGAAAACAATATTGAGGAATGTG
ATTTGGAAATGTACTTCTCCGTTGACAAAGAAATTCTAGGTGAAATTAAGAGTCATGATCTGAAACCTAA
TGGTGGCAATATTCTTGTAACAGAAGAAAATAAAGAGGAATACATCAGAATGGTAGCTGAGTGGAGGTTG
TCTCGAGGTGTTGAAGAACAGACACAAGCTTTCTTTGAAGGCTTTAATGAAATTCTTCCCCAGCAATATT
TGCAATACTTTGATGCAAAGGAATTAGAGGTCCTTTTATGTGGAATGCAAGAGATTGATTTGAATGACTG
GCAAAGACATGCCATCTACCGTCGTTATGCAAGGACCAGCAAACAAATCATGTGGTTTTGGCAGTTTGTT
AAAGAAATTGATAATGAGAAGAGAATGAGACTTCTGCAGTTTGTTACTGGAACCTGCCGATTGCCAGTAG
GAGGATTTGCTG
