>Addgene plasmid #69966 | 5C7M (ITCH) | addgene partial sequence | sequence record 126306 | T7term 5'-GCTAGTTATTGCTCAGCGG-3'
CTTTCGGGCTTTGTTAGCAGCCGGATCTCAGTGGTGGTGGTGGTGGTGCTCGAGTGCGGCCGCAAGCTTC
GTCATCACTCTTGTCCAAATCCTTCTGTTTCTTCTATGGCAAACAACAGCTTTTCCTTCAGTTGCTCATA
GCTCTTGTATGGTGGCAGGTCCAGGCGATTAAAACAGGTATGACTTCTGGGTAGCCAATTTTCTTTCCCA
ACTTTTTCAATGCAGAATTTCTGTGGTCCATTGCTCCCCATGAGATCAGCAAATCCTCCTACTGGCAATC
GGCAGGTTCCAGTAACAAACTGCAGAAGTCTCATTCTCTTCTCATTATCAATTTCTTTAACAAACTGCCA
AAACCACATGATTTGTTTGCTGGTCCTTGCATAACGACGGTAGATGGCATGTCTTTGCCAGTCATTCAAA
TCAATCTCTTGCATTCCACATAAAAGGACCTCTAATTCCTTTGCATCAAAGTATTGCAAATATTGCTGGG
GAAGAATTTCATTAAAGCCTTCAAAGAAAGCTTGTGTCTGTTCTTCAACACCTCGAGACAACCTCCACTC
AGCTACCATTCTGATGTATTCCTCTTTATTTTCTTCTGTTACAAGAATATTGCCACCATTAGGTTTCAGA
TCATGACTCTTAATTTCACCTAGAATTTCTTTGTCAACGGAGAAGTACATTTCCAAATCACATTCCTCAA
TATTGTTTTCCTTAACCCAGATGAGAGAATTGTAAAATTCTGGATCAATAGATTCTAAATCCTTGAGTCC
AACTGGTTTGTTCAAGATACGCTTATAGAATGGTAAAGAAAAACCCGTGTCTATGAATTTCCCATGGAAC
AGAGCCATGGCAATAAATCTGCCAATAAAACGAAAATATTTCAGGTGATCTGGATTGATGTAAGAAGCGG
GGTTTATCTGCAAGCAGTAGTTATCCTTCCCTGCATATTCAAACAGGCAATACATTGGGTTCGACACTTC
ATGTGACAAAAGAAAGAACCATTCTCTTGCTACACCTCCATAATCTAAACCTTCTTCTCCTGGAAAAATC
A
